Addgene plasmid #158729: pENTR E1 pF6A L1-L4
Purpose: Plant mitoTALEN vector assembly, Entry clone 1 with attR4 R3 (last NG)
Depositing lab: Shin-ichi Arimura. Depositing organization: University of Tokyo, Graduate School of Agricultural and Life Sciences. Publication: Curing cytoplasmic male sterility via TALEN-mediated mitochondrial genome editing. Kazama T, Okuno M, Watari Y, Yanase S, Koizuka C, Tsuruta Y, Sugaya H, Toyoda A, Itoh T, Tsutsumi N, Toriyama K, Koizuka N, Arimura SI. Nat Plants. 2019 Jul;5(7):722-730. doi: 10.1038/s41477-019-0459-z. Epub 2019 Jul 8. PubMed 31285556.
Backbone
  Vector backbone: PINII
  Vector type: TALEN
Growth in bacteria
  Bacterial resistance: Kanamycin, 50 μg/mL
  Growth temperature: 37°C
  Growth strain: DH5alpha
  Copy number: High Copy
Gene/Insert
  Gene/Insert name: TALEN ORF without TAL repeat
  Species: Synthetic
  Cloning method: Ligation Independent Cloning
Terms and licenses: Academic/Nonprofit Terms; Industry Terms: Not Available to Industry
Depositor comments: Multiste Gateway entry vector E1 compatible to be used as the final insertion vectors to make left TALEN, instead of ptCMV-136/63-VR-(NG), in the addgene Platinum Gate TALEN kit (Kit # 1000000043)
How to cite: pENTR E1 pF6A L1-L4 was a gift from Shin-ichi Arimura (Addgene plasmid # 158729 ; http://n2t.net/addgene:158729 ; RRID:Addgene_158729)
