[The description below was written by a language model from this plasmid's Addgene catalogue record and pLannotate feature annotations shown in this document.]
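Description:
pENTR E1 pF6A L1-L4 is a MultiSite Gateway entry clone used in assembling plant mitochondria-targeted TALENs (mitoTALENs). It is a small (about 4.3 kb) high-copy E. coli plasmid carrying a ColE1/pUC-type origin and a kanamycin resistance gene (aph(3')-Ia). rrnB T1 and T2 terminators lie upstream of the cloning region, as is typical of pENTR-style backbones. The catalogue lists the backbone as "PINII". It also describes the clone as carrying attR4/R3 sites, whereas the plasmid name and the feature table indicate attL1 and attL4 flanking the payload. The record does not resolve this discrepancy.

The insert is a synthetic TALEN open reading frame lacking the central TAL repeat array. Reading from attL1, the annotation shows a short HA epitope fragment and then an N-terminal TAL effector segment with homology to AvrXa10. A stuffer derived from a pBluescript-type lacZα cassette follows, containing the lac promoter and operator, MCS remnants and T7/T3 promoters. It occupies the position where a custom repeat array would be inserted. Downstream are a C-terminal TAL effector fragment (AvrBs3-like) and the FokI nuclease cleavage domain, ending at attL4. "Last NG" indicates that the final repeat is preset to the NG type, which in the TALE code recognises thymine.

According to the depositor, the plasmid serves as the final destination vector for building a left TALEN with the Platinum Gate TALEN kit, replacing that kit's mammalian NG vector. The completed TALEN can then be moved by LR recombination, together with other entry clones, into a plant expression vector. No plant promoter or mitochondrial targeting sequence is annotated, although "pF6A" in the name may refer to such an element.
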