Features (pLannotate 1.2.2; 21 found; start..end, strand, type, name):
      1..120     +  CDS            avrBs3 (fragment): AVRB3_XANEU - Experimental evidence at protein level: Swiss-Prot protein existence level 1. Avirulence protein. Acts as a transcription factor in C.annuum plants. In susceptible plants lacking the Bs3 resistance gene induces expression of a number of genes, including genes homologous to a family of auxin-induced genes, alpha-expansin genes, pectate lyase, anthocyanidin glucoside rhamnosyl transferase and at least one transcription factor, UPA20. Their expression leads to plant hypertrophy in mesophyll cells, probably mainly mediated by UPA20 (PubMed:17962565). In resistant plants induces the h
    142..729     +  CDS            fokIR (fragment): T2F1_PLAOK - Also known as rfoKI. Experimental evidence at protein level: Swiss-Prot protein existence level 1. Recognizes the double-stranded sequence 5'-GGATG-3'/3'-CATCC- 5' and cleaves respectively 14 bases after G-1 and 13 bases before C-1. From Planomicrobium okeanokoites (Planococcus okeanokoites) (Flavobacterium okeanokoites).
    767..862     -  protein_bind   attL4: mutant version of attL; recombination site for the Gateway® LR reaction LR Clonase™
    888..906     -  promoter       T7 promoter: promoter for bacteriophage T7 RNA polymerase
   1040..1849    +  CDS            KanR: aminoglycoside phosphotransferase; aph(3')-Ia; confers resistance to kanamycin in bacteria or G418 (Geneticin®) in eukaryotes
   1996..2584    +  rep_origin     ori: high-copy-number ColE1/pMB1/pBR322/pUC origin of replication
   2767..2859    +  CDS            lacI (fragment): lac repressor; lacI; The lac repressor binds to the lac operator to inhibit transcription in E. coli. This inhibition can be relieved by adding lactose or isopropyl-β-D-thiogalactopyranoside (IPTG).
   2914..2941    -  terminator     rrnB T2 terminator: transcription terminator T2 from the E. coli rrnB gene
   3073..3116    +  terminator     rrnB T1 terminator: Escherichia coli rrnB; transcription terminator T1 from the E. coli rrnB gene
   3163..3199    -  CDS            lacZα (fragment): LacZα fragment of β-galactosidase; lacZ fragment
   3215..3314    +  protein_bind   attL1: mutant version of attL; recombination site for the Gateway® LR reaction LR Clonase™
   3317..3343    +  CDS            3xHA (fragment): three tandem HA epitope tags
   3353..3763    +  CDS            avrXa10 (fragment): AVX10_XANOO - Experimental evidence at protein level: Swiss-Prot protein existence level 1. Avirulence protein. Induces the hypersensitive response (HR)in rice plants carrying the resistance gene Xa10. Activity depends on the presence of the core repeat domains; replacement with repeat domains from other proteins (AvrBs3 of X.euvesicatoria (AC P14727) or AvrXa7 of this organism) does not elicit the HR. Probably acts as a transcription factor in its host plant (rice) to induce plant resistance or disease. From Xanthomonas oryzae pv. oryzae.
   3765..3783    -  rep_origin     f1 ori (fragment): f1 bacteriophage origin of replication; arrow indicates direction of (+) strand synthesis
   3788..3943    -  CDS            lacZα (fragment): LacZα fragment of β-galactosidase; lacZ fragment
   3951..3969    +  promoter       T7 promoter: promoter for bacteriophage T7 RNA polymerase
   3978..4001    -  misc_feature   MCS (fragment): pBluescript multiple cloning site
   4017..4035    -  promoter       T3 promoter: promoter for bacteriophage T3 RNA polymerase
   4080..4096    -  protein_bind   lac operator: The lac repressor binds to the lac operator to inhibit transcription in E. coli. This inhibition can be relieved by adding lactose or isopropyl-β-D-thiogalactopyranoside (IPTG). lac repressor encoded by lacI
   4104..4134    -  promoter       lac promoter: promoter for the E. coli lac operon
   4149..4170    -  protein_bind   CAP binding site: CAP binding activates transcription in the presence of cAMP. E. coli catabolite activator protein
>Addgene plasmid #158729 | pENTR E1 pF6A L1-L4 | addgene full sequence | sequence record 311218 | Addgene NGS Result
TCAATTGTTGCCCAGTTATCTCGCCCTGATCCGGCGTTGGCCGCGTTGACCAACGACCACCTCGTCGCCT
TGGCCTGCCTCGGCGGGCGTCCTGCGCTGGATGCAGTGAAAAAGGGATTGGGGGATCCTATCAGCCGTTC
CCAGCTGGTGAAGTCCGAGCTGGAGGAGAAGAAATCCGAGTTGAGGCACAAGCTGAAGTACGTGCCCCAC
GAGTACATCGAGCTGATCGAGATCGCCCGGAACAGCACCCAGGACCGTATCCTGGAGATGAAGGTGATGG
AGTTCTTCATGAAGGTGTACGGCTACAGGGGCAAGCACCTGGGCGGCTCCAGGAAGCCCGACGGCGCCAT
CTACACCGTGGGCTCCCCCATCGACTACGGCGTGATCGTGGACACCAAGGCCTACTCCGGCGGCTACAAC
CTGCCCATCGGCCAGGCCGACGAAATGCAGAGGTACGTGGAGGAGAACCAGACCAGGAACAAGCACATCA
ACCCCAACGAGTGGTGGAAGGTGTACCCCTCCAGCGTGACCGAGTTCAAGTTCCTGTTCGTGTCCGGCCA
CTTCAAGGGCAACTACAAGGCCCAGCTGACCAGGCTGAACCACATCACCAACTGCAACGGCGCCGTGCTG
TCCGTGGAGGAGCTCCTGATCGGCGGCGAGATGATCAAGGCCGGCACCCTGACCCTGGAGGAGGTGAGGA
GGAAGTTCAACAACGGCGAGATCAACTTCGCGGCCGACTGATAACTCGAGCGATCCTCTAGACACCCAAC
TTTTCTATACAAAGTTGGCATTATAAGAAAGCATTGCTTATCAATTTGTTGCAACGAACAGGTCACTATC
AGTCAAAATAAAATCATTATTTGCCATCCAGCTGCAGGGCGGCCGCCCCTATAGTGAGTCGTATTACATG
GTCATAGCTGTTTCCTGGCAGCTCTGGCCCGTGTCTCAAAATCTCTGATGTTACATTGCACAAGATAAAA
ATATATCATCATGAACAATAAAACTGTCTGCTTACATAAACAGTAATACAAGGGGTGTTATGAGCCATAT
TCAACGGGAAACGTCGAGGCCGCGATTAAATTCCAACATGGATGCTGATTTATATGGGTATAAATGGGCT
CGCGATAATGTCGGGCAATCAGGTGCGACAATCTATCGCTTGTATGGGAAGCCCGATGCGCCAGAGTTGT
TTCTGAAACATGGCAAAGGTAGCGTTGCCAATGATGTTACAGATGAGATGGTCAGACTAAACTGGCTGAC
GGAATTTATGCCTCTTCCGACCATCAAGCATTTTATCCGTACTCCTGATGATGCATGGTTACTCACCACT
GCGATCCCCGGAAAAACAGCATTCCAGGTATTAGAAGAATATCCTGATTCAGGTGAAAATATTGTTGATG
CGCTGGCAGTGTTCCTGCGCCGGTTGCATTCGATTCCTGTTTGTAATTGTCCTTTTAACAGCGATCGCGT
ATTTCGCCTTGCTCAGGCGCAATCACGAATGAATAACGGTTTGGTTGATGCGAGTGATTTTGATGACGAG
CGTAATGGCTGGCCTGTTGAACAAGTCTGGAAAGAAATGCATAAACTTTTGCCATTCTCACCGGATTCAG
TCGTCACTCATGGTGATTTCTCACTTGATAACCTTATTTTTGACGAGGGGAAATTAATAGGTTGTATTGA
TGTTGGACGAGTCGGAATCGCAGACCGATACCAGGATCTTGCCATCCTATGGAACTGCCTCGGTGAGTTT
TCTCCTTCATTACAGAAACGGCTTTTTCAAAAATATGGTATTGATAATCCTGATATGAATAAATTGCAGT
TTCATTTGATGCTCGATGAGTTTTTCTAATCAGAATTGGTTAATTGGTTGTAACACTGGCAGAGCATTAC
GCTGACTTGACGGGACGGCGCAAGCTCATGACCAAAATCCCTTAACGTGAGTTACGCGTCGTTCCACTGA
GCGTCAGACCCCGTAGAAAAGATCAAAGGATCTTCTTGAGATCCTTTTTTTCTGCGCGTAATCTGCTGCT
TGCAAACAAAAAAACCACCGCTACCAGCGGTGGTTTGTTTGCCGGATCAAGAGCTACCAACTCTTTTTCC
GAAGGTAACTGGCTTCAGCAGAGCGCAGATACCAAATACTGTTCTTCTAGTGTAGCCGTAGTTAGGCCAC
CACTTCAAGAACTCTGTAGCACCGCCTACATACCTCGCTCTGCTAATCCTGTTACCAGTGGCTGCTGCCA
GTGGCGATAAGTCGTGTCTTACCGGGTTGGACTCAAGACGATAGTTACCGGATAAGGCGCAGCGGTCGGG
CTGAACGGGGGGTTCGTGCACACAGCCCAGCTTGGAGCGAACGACCTACACCGAACTGAGATACCTACAG
CGTGAGCTATGAGAAAGCGCCACGCTTCCCGAAGGGAGAAAGGCGGACAGGTATCCGGTAAGCGGCATGG
TCGGAACAGGAGAGCGCACGAGGGAGCTTCCAGGGGGAAACGCCTGGTATCTTTATAGTCCTGTCGGGTT
TCGCCACCTCTGACTTGAGCGTCGATTTTTGTGATGCTCGTCAGGGGGGCGGAGCCTATGGAAAAACGCC
AGCAACGCGGCCTTTTTACGGTTCCTGGCCTTTTGCTGGCCTTTTGCTCACATGTTCTTTCCTGCGTTAT
CCCCTGATTCTGTGGATAACCGTATTACCGCCTTTGAGTGAGCTGATACCGCTCGCCGCAGCCGAACGAC
CGAGCGCAGCGAGTCAGTGAGCGAGGAAGCGGAAGAGCGCCCAATACGCAAACCGCCTCTCCCCGCGCGT
TGGCCGATTCATTAATGCAGCTGGCACGACAGGTTTCCCGACTGGAAAGCGGGCAGTGAGCGCAACGCAA
TTAATACGCGTACCGCTAGCCAGGAAGAGTTTGTAGAAACGCAAAAAGGCCATCCGTCAGGATGGCCTTC
TGCTTAGTTTGATGCCTGGCAGTTTATGGCGGGCGTCCTGCCCGCCACCCTCCGGGCCGTTGCTTCACAA
CGTTCAAATCCGCTCCCGGCGGATTTGTCCTACTCAGGAGAGCGTTCACCGACAAACAACAGATAAAACG
AAAGGCCCAGTCTTCCGACTGAGCCTTTCGTTTTATTTGATGCCTGGCAGTTCCCTACTCTCGCGTTAAC
GCTAGCATGGATGTTTTCCCAGTCACGACGTTGTAAAACGACGGCCAGTCTTAAGCTCGGGCCCCAAATA
ATGATTTTATTTTGACTGATAGTGACCTGTTCGTTGCAACAAATTGATGAGCAATGCTTTTTTATAATGC
CAACTTTGTACAAAAAAGCAGGCTTTTACCCATACGATGTTCCAGATTACGCTGATATCGCCGATCTACG
CACGCTCGGCTACAGCCAGCAGCAACAGGAGAAGATCAAACCGAAGGTTCGTTCGACAGTGGCGCAGCAC
CACGAGGCACTGGTCGGCCACGGGTTTACACACGCGCACATCGTTGCGTTAAGCCAACACCCGGCAGCGT
TAGGGACCGTCGCTGTCAAGTATCAGGACATGATCGCAGCGTTGCCAGAGGCGACACACGAAGCGATCGT
TGGCGTCGGCAAACAGTGGTCCGGCGCACGCGCTCTGGAGGCCTTGCTCACGGTGGCGGGAGAGTTGAGA
GGTCCACCGTTACAGTTGGACACAGGCCAACTTCTCAAGATTGCAAAACGTGGCGGCGTGACCGCAGTGG
AGGCAGTGCATGCATGGCGCAATGCACTGACGGGTGCCCCGCTCAAGGAGACGGGCGCCGCTACAGGGCG
CGTCCCATTCGCCATTCAGGCTGCGCAACTGTTGGGAAGGGCGATCGGTGCGGGCCTCTTCGCTATTACG
CCAGCTGGCGAAAGGGGGATGTGCTGCAAGGCGATTAAGTTGGGTAACGCCAGGGTTTTCCCAGTCACGA
CGTTGTAAAACGACGGCCAGTGAGCGCGCGTAATACGACTCACTATAGGGCGAATTGGGTACCGGGCCCC
CCCTCGAGGTCCTCCAGCTTTTGTTCCCTTTAGTGAGGGTTAATTGCGCGCTTGGCGTAATCATGGTCAT
AGCTGTTTCCTGTGTGAAATTGTTATCCGCTCACAATTCCACACAACATACGAGCCGGAAGCATAAAGTG
TAAAGCCTGGGGTGCCTAATGAGTGAGCTAACTCACATTAATTGCGTTGCGCTCACTGCCCGCTTTCCAC
CGGTCGTCTCCACCCCTGAGCAGGTAGTGGCTATTGCATCCAACGGAGGGGGCAGACCCGCACTGGAG
